>Addgene plasmid #85100 | pBsaPro5X | depositor full sequence | sequence record 164477 | pBsaPro5X sequence 2592 bps
ACGGAAGATCACTTCGCAGAATAAATAAATCCTGGTGTCCCTGTTGATACCGGGAAGCCCTGGGCCAACT
TTTGGCGAAAATGAGACGTTGATCGGCACGTAAGAGGTTCCAACTTTCACCATAATGAAATAAGATCACT
ACCGGGCGTATTTTTTGAGTTATCGAGATTTTCAGGAGCTAAGGAAGCTAAAATGGAGAAAAAAATCACT
GGATATACCACCGTTGATATATCCCAATGGCATCGTAAAGAACATTTTGAGGCATTTCAGTCAGTTGCTC
AATGTACCTATAACCAGACCGTTCAGCTGGATATTACGGCCTTTTTAAAGACCGTAAAGAAAAATAAGCA
CAAGTTTTATCCGGCCTTTATTCACATTCTTGCCCGCCTGATGAATGCTCATCCGGAATTTCGTATGGCA
ATGAAAGACGGTGAGCTGGTGATATGGGATAGTGTTCACCCTTGTTACACCGTTTTCCATGAGCAAACTG
AAACGTTTTCATCGCTCTGGAGTGAATACCACGACGATTTCCGGCAGTTTCTACACATATATTCGCAAGA
TGTGGCGTGTTACGGTGAAAACCTGGCCTATTTCCCTAAAGGGTTTATTGAGAATATGTTTTTCGTCTCA
GCCAATCCCTGGGTGAGTTTCACCAGTTTTGATTTAAACGTGGCCAATATGGACAACTTCTTCGCCCCCG
TTTTCACCATGGGCAAATATTATACGCAAGGCGACAAGGTGCTGATGCCGCTGGCGATTCAGGTTCATCA
TGCCGTCTGTGATGGCTTCCATGTCGGCAGAATGCTTAATGAATTACAACAGTACTGCGATGAGTGGCAG
GGCGGGGCGTAATTTTTTTAAGGCAGTTATTGGTGCCCTTAAACGCCTGGTGCTACGCCTGAATAAGTGA
TAATAAGCGGATGAATGGCAGAAATTCAGCTTGGCCCAGTGCCAAGCTCCAATACGCAAACCGCCTCTCC
CCGCGCGTTGGCCGATTCATTAATGCAGCTGGCACGACAGGTTTCCCGACTGGAAAGCGGGCAGTGAGCG
CAACGCAATTAATGTGAGTTAGCTCACTCATTAGGCACCCCAGGCTTTACACTTTATGCTTCCGGCTCGT
ATGTTGTGTGGAATTGTGAGCGGATAACAATTTCACACAGGAAACAGCTATGACCATGATTACGAATTGG
TCTCCTCCACCTCCACCGCCGCCCGGAGGTGGTGGCTCTATGTCTAAAGTTGTTTACGTTTCTCACGACG
GTACCCGTCGCGAACTGGACGTTGCGGACGGTGTTTCTCTGATGCAGGCGGCAGTTTCTAACGGCATCTA
CGACATCGTTGGTGACTGCGGTGGTTCTGCGTCTTGCGCGACCTGCCACGTGTACGTGAACGAAGCGTTC
ACCGACAAAGTTCCGGCTGCTAACGAACGTGAAATCGGTATGCTGGAATCTGTTACCGCGGAACTGAAAC
CGAACTCTCGTCTGTCTTGCCAGATCATCATGACCCCGGAGCTGGACGGTATCGTTGTTGACGTTCCGGA
CCGTCAGTGGTGAGAATTCGATCCGAGACCGATCCTCTAGAGTCGACCTGCAGGCATGCAAGCTTGGCAC
TGGCCGTCGTTTTACAACGTCGTGACTGGGAAAACCCTGGCGTTACCCAACTTAATCGCCTTGCAGCACA
TCCCCCTTTCGCCAGCTGGCGTAATAGCGAAGAGGCCCGCACCGATCGCCCTTCCCAACAGTTGCGCAGC
CTGAATGGCGAATGAGCTTCTTCCGCTTCCTCGCTCACTGACTCGCTGCGCTCGGTCGTTCGGCTGCGGC
GAGCGGTATCAGCTCACTCAAAGGCGGTAATACGGTTATCCACAGAATCAGGGGATAACGCAGGAAAGAA
CATGTGAGCAAAAGGCCAGCAAAAGGCCAGGAACCGTAAAAAGGCCGCGTTGCTGGCGTTTTTCCATAGG
CTCCGCCCCCCTGACGAGCATCACAAAAATCGACGCTCAAGTCAGAGGTGGCGAAACCCGACAGGACTAT
AAAGATACCAGGCGTTTCCCCCTGGAAGCTCCCTCGTGCGCTCTCCTGTTCCGACCCTGCCGCTTACCGG
ATACCTGTCCGCCTTTCTCCCTTCGGGAAGCGTGGCGCTTTCTCAATGCTCACGCTGTAGGTATCTCAGT
TCGGTGTAGGTCGTTCGCTCCAAGCTGGGCTGTGTGCACGAACCCCCCGTTCAGCCCGACCGCTGCGCCT
TATCCGGTAACTATCGTCTTGAGTCCAACCCGGTAAGACACGACTTATCGCCACTGGCAGCAGCCACTGG
TAACAGGATTAGCAGAGCGAGGTATGTAGGCGGTGCTACAGAGTTCTTGAAGTGGTGGCCTAACTACGGC
TACACTAGAAGGACAGTATTTGGTATCTGCGCTCTGCTGAAGCCAGTTACCTTCGGAAAAAGAGTTGGTA
GCTCTTGATCCGGCAAACAAACCACCGCTGGTAGCGGTGGTTTTTTTGTTTGCAAGCAGCAGATTACGCG
CAGAAAAAAAGGATCTCAAGAAGATCCTTTGATCTTTTCTACGGGGTCTGACGCTCAGTGGAACTCCGTC
GA
Features (pLannotate 1.2.2; 10 found; start..end, strand, type, name):
     90..192     +  promoter       cat promoter: promoter of the E. coli cat gene encoding chloramphenicol acetyltransferase
    193..849     +  CDS            cat: CAT_ECOLX - Experimental evidence at protein level: Swiss-Prot protein existence level 1. This enzyme is an effector of chloramphenicol resistance in bacteria. From Escherichia coli. This protein is used as a marker in many commonly used cloning vectors, such as pACYC184.
    959..1047    +  CDS            lacI (fragment): lac repressor; lacI; The lac repressor binds to the lac operator to inhibit transcription in E. coli. This inhibition can be relieved by adding lactose or isopropyl-β-D-thiogalactopyranoside (IPTG).
   1060..1081    +  protein_bind   CAP binding site: CAP binding activates transcription in the presence of cAMP. E. coli catabolite activator protein
   1096..1126    +  promoter       lac promoter: promoter for the E. coli lac operon
   1134..1150    +  protein_bind   lac operator: The lac repressor binds to the lac operator to inhibit transcription in E. coli. This inhibition can be relieved by adding lactose or isopropyl-β-D-thiogalactopyranoside (IPTG). lac repressor encoded by lacI
   1230..1550    +  CDS            camB: PUTX_PSEPU - Experimental evidence at protein level: Swiss-Prot protein existence level 1. The oxidation of camphor by cytochrome P450-CAM requires the participation of a flavoprotein, putidaredoxin reductase, and an iron- sulfur protein, putidaredoxin, to mediate the transfer of electrons from NADH to P450 for oxygen activation. From Pseudomonas putida (Arthrobacter siderocapsulatus).
   1571..1605    +  misc_feature   MCS (fragment): pUC18/19 multiple cloning site
   1608..1762    +  CDS            lacZα (fragment): LacZα fragment of β-galactosidase; lacZ fragment
   1951..2539    -  rep_origin     ori: high-copy-number ColE1/pMB1/pBR322/pUC origin of replication
