[The description below was written by a language model from this plasmid's Addgene catalogue record and pLannotate feature annotations shown in this document.]
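Description:
pBsaPro5X is a small (about 2.6 kb) bacterial cloning plasmid built on the TaKaRa pHSG398 backbone, a pUC-style vector that carries chloramphenicol rather than ampicillin resistance. It is propagated in E. coli at high copy from a ColE1/pMB1/pUC-type origin and selected through the cat gene (chloramphenicol acetyltransferase) driven by its native cat promoter. The remaining backbone elements are the usual lac cloning region: a residual lacI fragment, the CAP binding site, lac promoter and lac operator upstream of the cloning site, and remnants of the pUC18/19 polylinker and lacZα fragment downstream of the insert.

The payload is a synthetic gene of roughly 380 bp encoding putidaredoxin (PdX, camB) from Pseudomonas putida, the iron-sulfur protein that shuttles electrons from putidaredoxin reductase to cytochrome P450cam during camphor oxidation. The coding sequence is preceded by a five-proline stretch and a (Gly)4Ser linker, giving the (Pro)5(Gly)4Ser-PdX arrangement, and carries two substitutions, Cys73Ser and Cys85Ser. According to the depositor, the gene was placed between the EcoRI and BamHI sites of pHSG398 by In-Fusion cloning. It lies in the same orientation as the lac promoter and interrupts lacZα. Flanking M13 primer sites allow sequence verification.

The record classifies the plasmid as a cloning vector rather than an expression construct, so it most plausibly serves as a storage or donor module for the Pro5-linked putidaredoxin segment. The record does not describe how the module is transferred into other constructs. The associated work concerns immobilising a bacterial cytochrome P450 monooxygenase system on a solid support.
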