Addgene plasmid #85100: pBsaPro5X
Purpose: Putidaredoxin fused to Pro5
Depositing lab: Teruyuki Nagamune. Depositing organization: The University of Tokyo. Publication: Immobilization of a Bacterial Cytochrome P450 Monooxygenase System on a Solid Support. Tan CY, Hirakawa H, Suzuki R, Haga T, Iwata F, Nagamune T. Angew Chem Int Ed Engl. 2016 Oct 26. doi: 10.1002/anie.201608033. PubMed 27781345.
Backbone
  Vector backbone: pHSG398
  Backbone manufacturer: TaKaRa
  Backbone size w/o insert (bp): 2210
  Total vector size (bp): 2592
  Modifications to backbone: N/A
  Vector type: Cloning vector
Growth in bacteria
  Bacterial resistance: Chloramphenicol, 25 μg/mL
  Growth temperature: 37°C
  Growth strain: DH5alpha
  Copy number: High Copy
Gene/Insert
  Gene/Insert name: Putidaredoxin (alt name: (Pro)5(Gly)4Ser-PdX)
  Species: Synthetic; Pseudomonas putida
  Insert size (bp): 382
  Mutation: changed Cysteine 73 to Serine and Cysteine 85 to Serine
  GenBank ID: BAA00414.1
  Cloning method: Unknown
  Sequencing primers: 5′ M13 Reverse; 3′ M13 (-40)
Terms and licenses: Academic/Nonprofit Terms; Industry Terms: Not Available to Industry
Depositor comments: A synthetic gene of PdX was inserted between EcoRI and BamHI sites of pHSG398 using In-Fusion cloning kit.
How to cite: pBsaPro5X was a gift from Teruyuki Nagamune (Addgene plasmid # 85100 ; http://n2t.net/addgene:85100 ; RRID:Addgene_85100)
