>Addgene plasmid #85100 | pBsaPro5X | addgene partial sequence | sequence record 167220 | M13-Rev 5'-CAGGAAACAGCTATGACC-3'
CTCCACCGCCGCCCGGAGGTGGTGGCTCTATGTCTAAAGTTGTTTACGTTTCTCACGACGGTACCCGTCG
CGAACTGGACGTTGCGGACGGTGTTTCTCTGATGCAGGCGGCAGTTTCTAACGGCATCTACGACATCGTT
GGTGACTGCGGTGGTTCTGCGTCTTGCGCGACCTGCCACGTGTACGTGAACGAAGCGTTCACCGACAAAG
TTCCGGCTGCTAACGAACGTGAAATCGGTATGCTGGAATCTGTTACCGCGGAACTGAAACCGAACTCTCG
TCTGTCTTGCCAGATCATCATGACCCCGGAGCTGGACGGTATCGTTGTTGACGTTCCGGACCGTCAGTGG
TGAGAATTCGATCCGAGACCGATCCTCTAGAGTCGACCTGCAGGCATGCAAGCTTGGCACTGGCCGTCGT
TTTACAACGTCGTGACTGGGAAAACCCTGGCGTTACCCAACTTAATCGCCTTGCAGCACATCCCCCTTTC
GCCAGCTGGCGTAATAGCGAAGAGGCCCGCACCGATCGCCCTTCCCAACAGTTGCGCAGCCTGAATGGCG
AATGAGCTTCTTCCGCTTCCTCGCTCACTGACTCGCTGCGCTCGGTCGTTCGGCTGCGGCGAGCGGTATC
AGCTCACTCAAAGGCGGTAATACGGTTATCCACAGAATCAGGGGATAACGCAGGAAAGAACATGTGAGCA
AAAGGCCAGCAAAAGGCCAGGAACCGTAAAAAGGCCGCGTTGCTGGCGTTTTTCCATAGGCTCCGCCCCC
CTGACGAGCATCACAAAAATCGACGCTCAAGTCAGAGGTGGCGAAACCCGACAGGACTATAAAGATACCA
GGCGTTTCCCCCTGGAAGCTCCCTCGTGCGCTCTCCTGTTCCGACCCTGCCGCTTACCGGATACCTGTCC
GCCTTTCTCCCTTCGGGAAGCGTGGCGCTTTCT
