>Addgene plasmid #85100 | pBsaPro5X | addgene partial sequence | sequence record 167221 | M13-F20 5'-TGTAAAACGACGGCCAGT-3'
TCTAGAGGATCGGTCTCGGATCGAATTCTCACCACTGACGGTCCGGAACGTCAACAACGATACCGTCCAG
CTCCGGGGTCATGATGATCTGGCAAGACAGACGAGAGTTCGGTTTCAGTTCCGCGGTAACAGATTCCAGC
ATACCGATTTCACGTTCGTTAGCAGCCGGAACTTTGTCGGTGAACGCTTCGTTCACGTACACGTGGCAGG
TCGCGCAAGACGCAGAACCACCGCAGTCACCAACGATGTCGTAGATGCCGTTAGAAACTGCCGCCTGCAT
CAGAGAAACACCGTCCGCAACGTCCAGTTCGCGACGGGTACCGTCGTGAGAAACGTAAACAACTTTAGAC
ATAGAGCCACCACCTCCGGGCGGCGGTGGAGGTGGAGGAGACCAATTCGTAATCATGGTCATAGCTGTTT
CCTGTGTGAAATTGTTATCCGCTCACAATTCCACACAACATACGAGCCGGAAGCATAAAGTGTAAAGCCT
GGGGTGCCTAATGAGTGAGCTAACTCACATTAATTGCGTTGCGCTCACTGCCCGCTTTCCAGTCGGGAAA
CCTGTCGTGCCAGCTGCATTAATGAATCGGCCAACGCGCGGGGAGAGGCGGTTTGCGTATTGGAGCTTGG
CACTGGGCCAAGCTGAATTTCTGCCATTCATCCGCTTATTATCACTTATTCAGGCGTAGCAACCAGGCGT
TTAAGGGCACCAATAACTGCCTTAAAAAAATTACGCCCCGCCCTGCCACTCATCGCAGTACTGTTGTAAT
TCATTAAGCATTCTGCCGACATGGAAGCCATCACAAACGGCATGATGAACCTGAATCGCCAGCGGCATCA
GCACCTTGTCGCCTTGCGTATAATATTTGCCCATGGTGAAAACGGGGGCGAAGAAGTTGTCCATATTGGC
CACGTTTAAATCAAAACTGGTGAAACTCACCCAGGGATTGGCTGAGACGAAAAACATATTCTCAATAAAC
CCTTTAGGGAAATAGGCCAGGTTT
